Addgene plasmid #180259: pD2529-CAG-HA-mouse LRRC33
Purpose: Mouse full length LRRC33 expression
Depositing lab: Timothy Springer. Depositing organization: Boston Children's Hospital. Publication: Loss of LRRC33-dependent TGFbeta1 activation enhances anti-tumor immunity and checkpoint blockade therapy. Jiang A, Qin Y, Springer TA. Cancer Immunol Res. 2022 Feb 18. pii: 681626. doi: 10.1158/2326-6066.CIR-21-0593. PubMed 35181792.
Backbone
  Vector backbone: pD2529 CAG
  Vector type: Mammalian Expression
  Selectable markers: Puromycin
Growth in bacteria
  Bacterial resistance: Kanamycin, 50 μg/mL
  Growth temperature: 37°C
  Growth strain: DH5alpha
  Copy number: High Copy
Gene/Insert
  Gene/Insert name: LRRC33 (alt name: NRROS)
  Species: M. musculus (mouse)
  Insert size (bp): 1995
  Entrez Gene: Nrros (a.k.a. E430025L02Rik, Lrcc33, Lrrc33)
  Tag / fusion protein: HA (N terminal on insert)
  Cloning method: Gibson Cloning
  Sequencing primers: 5′ TTTCCTACAGCTCCTGGGCAA; 3′ TGCCACAGATGTTACTTAGCCTTT
Terms and licenses: Academic/Nonprofit Terms; Industry Terms: Not Available to Industry
How to cite: pD2529-CAG-HA-mouse LRRC33 was a gift from Timothy Springer (Addgene plasmid # 180259 ; http://n2t.net/addgene:180259 ; RRID:Addgene_180259)
