[The description below was written by a language model from this plasmid's Addgene catalogue record and pLannotate feature annotations shown in this document.]
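Description:
pD2529-CAG-HA-mouse LRRC33 is a mammalian expression plasmid of about 9.3 kb, built on the pD2529 CAG backbone to express full-length mouse LRRC33 (gene symbol Nrros). It is propagated in E. coli from a high-copy ColE1/pUC-type origin and selected with kanamycin through an aminoglycoside phosphotransferase gene preceded by a fragment of the synthetic bacterial EM7 promoter. For selection in mammalian cells, a separate cassette on the opposite strand places puromycin N-acetyltransferase under the mouse PGK promoter, terminated by a human β-globin polyadenylation fragment.

The main expression unit uses the composite CAG promoter: the CMV immediate-early enhancer, the chicken β-actin promoter and a chimeric chicken β-actin/rabbit β-globin intron, an arrangement that gives strong, broadly active transcription in mammalian cells. Downstream lies the Nrros coding sequence, inserted by Gibson cloning, with an HA epitope at its N-terminal end. The annotation detects only a short HA-matching fragment immediately before the coding region, which fits the catalogue's description of an HA tag. About 1 kb between the end of the coding sequence and the next annotated element carries no annotated feature. After that gap comes a hepatitis B virus post-transcriptional regulatory element, which is generally included to improve mRNA export and accumulation. The overlapping hit to a fragment of the HBV X reading frame likely reflects this viral segment rather than an intended product. A rabbit β-globin poly(A) signal ends the transcript.

The plasmid is intended for expressing epitope-tagged mouse LRRC33 in transfected cells, with puromycin available to enrich or select expressing cells. The associated study concerns LRRC33-dependent activation of TGFβ1 in anti-tumor immunity.
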