Features (pLannotate 1.2.2; 14 found; start..end, strand, type, name):
      3..306     +  enhancer       CMV enhancer: human cytomegalovirus immediate early enhancer
    308..583     +  promoter       chicken β-actin promoter: No description available
    584..1600    +  intron         chimeric intron: chimera between introns from chicken β-actin and rabbit β-globin
   1785..1801    +  CDS            3xHA (fragment): three tandem HA epitope tags
   1800..3812    +  CDS            Nrros: LRC33_MOUSE - Also known as Lrrc33 From Mus musculus (Mouse).
   4848..5106    +  ncRNA          HBV PRE 1151-1410: Accession: RF02816 - Hepatitis B virus post-transcriptional regulatory element 1151-1410
   5072..5413    +  CDS            X (fragment): X_HBVD3 - Experimental evidence at protein level: Swiss-Prot protein existence level 1. Multifunctional protein that plays a role in silencing host antiviral defenses and promoting viral transcription. Does not seem to be essential for HBV infection. May be directly involved in development of cirrhosis and liver cancer (hepatocellular carcinoma). Most of cytosolic activities involve modulation of cytosolic calcium. The effect on apoptosis is controversial depending on the cell types in which the studies have been conducted. May induce apoptosis by localizing in mitochondria and causing loss of
   5395..5450    +  polyA_signal   β-globin poly(A) signal: rabbit β-globin polyadenylation signal (Gil and Proudfoot, 1987)
   6160..6748    -  rep_origin     ori: high-copy-number ColE1/pMB1/pBR322/pUC origin of replication
   6834..7643    -  CDS            KanR: aminoglycoside phosphotransferase; aph(3')-Ia; confers resistance to kanamycin in bacteria or G418 (Geneticin®) in eukaryotes
   7662..7706    -  promoter       EM7 promoter (fragment): synthetic bacterial promoter&nbsp
   7925..8134    -  polyA_signal   β-globin poly(A) (fragment): human β-globin polyadenylation signal
   8135..8734    -  CDS            PuroR (fragment): puromycin N-acetyltransferase; pac from Streptomyces; confers resistance to puromycin
   8744..9243    -  promoter       PGK promoter: mouse phosphoglycerate kinase 1 promoter
>Addgene plasmid #180259 | pD2529-CAG-HA-mouse LRRC33 | addgene full sequence | sequence record 357077 | Addgene NGS Result
CGCGTTACATAACTTACGGTAAATGGCCCGCCTGGCTGACCGCCCAACGACCCCCGCCCATTGACGTCAA
TAATGACGTATGTTCCCATAGTAACGCCAATAGGGACTTTCCATTGACGTCAATGGGTGGAGTATTTACG
GTAAACTGCCCACTTGGCAGTACATCAAGTGTATCATATGCCAAGTACGCCCCCTATTGACGTCAATGAC
GGTAAATGGCCCGCCTGGCATTATGCCCAGTACATGACCTTATGGGACTTTCCTACTTGGCAGTACATCT
ACGTATTAGTCATCGCTATTACCATGGTCGAGGTGAGCCCCACGTTCTGCTTCACTCTCCCCATCTCCCC
CCCCTCCCCACCCCCAATTTTGTATTTATTTATTTTTTAATTATTTTGTGCAGCGATGGGGGCGGGGGGG
GGGGGGGCGCGCGCCAGGCGGGGCGGGGSGGGGSGRGGGGSGGGGSGGGGSGRGGCGGRGAGGKGCGGCG
GCAGCCAATCAGAGCGGCGCGCTCCGAAAGTTTCCTTTTATGGCGAGGCGGCGGCGGCGGCGGCCCTATA
AAAAGCGAAGCGCGCGGCGGGCGGGAGTCGCTGCGCGCTGCCTTCGCCCCGTGCCCCGCTCCGCCGCCGC
CTCGCGCCGCCCGCCCCGGCTCTGACTGACCGCGTTACTCCCACAGGTGAGCGGGCGGGACGGCCCTTCT
CCTCCGGGCTGTAATTAGCGCTTGGTTTAATGACGGCTTGTTTCTTTTCTGTGGCTGCGTGAAAGCCTTG
AGGGGCTCCGGGAGGGCCCTTTGTGCGGGGGGAGCGGCTCGGGGGGTGCGTGCGTGTGTGTGTGCGTGGG
GAGCGCCGCGTGCGGCTCCGCGCTGCCCGGCGGCTGTGAGCGCTGCGGGCGCGGCGCGGGGCTTTGTGCG
CTCCGCAGTGTGCGCGAGGGGAGCGCGGCCGGGGGCGGTGCCCCGCGGTGCGGGGGGGGCTGCGAGGGGA
ACAAAGGCTGCGTGCGGGGTGTGTGCGTGGGGGGGTGAGCAGGGGGTGTGGGCGCGTCGGTCGGGCTGCA
ACCCCCCCTGCACCCCCCTCCCCGAGTTGCTGAGCACGGCCCGGCTTCGGGTGCGGGGCTCCGTACGGGG
CGTGGCGCGGGGCTCGCCGTGCCGGGCGGGGGGTGGCGGCAGGTGGGGGTGCCGGGCGGGGCGGGGCCGC
CTCGGGCCGGGGAGGGCTCGGGGGAGGGGCGCGGCGGCCCCCGGAGCGCCGGCGGCTGTCGAGGCGCGGC
GAGCCGCAGCCATTGCCTTTTATGGTAATCGTGCGAGAGGGCGCAGGGACTTCCTTTGTCCCAAATCTGT
GCGGAGCCGAAATCTGGGAGGCGCCGCCGCACCCCCTCTAGCGGGCGCGGGGCGAAGCGGTGCGGCGCCG
GCAGGAAGGAAATGGGCGGGGAGGGCCTTCGTGCGTCGCCGCGCCGCCGTCCCCTTCTCCCTCTCCAGCC
TCGGGGCTGTCCGCGGGGGGACGGCTGCCTTCGGGGGGGACGGGGCAGGGCGGGGTTCGGCTTCTGGCGT
GTGACCGGCGGCTCTAGAGCCTCTGCTAACCATGTTCATGCCTTCTTCTTTTTCCTACAGCTCCTGGGCA
ACGTGCTGGTTATTGTGCTGTCTCATCATTTTGGCAAAGAATTCGGCTTGATCGAAGCCGTCTCAGGGGA
GAGACCACACCCAAGCTGTCTAGAGCCGCCACCTTGTGAAGAGCGCCGCCACCATGCCTTTGCTCCTCCT
GTTGCCCTTGCTCTGGGCTGGCGCCCTCGCGGCCTACCCATACGATGTTCCAGATTACGCTCTCGAGGCT
TCCCAAGGAGGCTGCAAGGTGGTCGACGGAGTCGCTGACTGCCGGGGTCTGAACCTTGCTTCGGTACCCA
GCAGCCTCCCACCCCATTCCCGGATGCTCATTCTGGATGCTAACCCTCTCAAGGACCTGTGGAACCATTC
CCTCCAGGCCTACCCACGCCTGGAGAACCTCAGCCTGCATAGCTGTCACCTGGACCGTATCAGCCACTAC
GCCTTCCGAGAGCAAGGCCACTTACGCAACCTGGTTCTGGCAGACAACCGCCTCTCGGAGAACTACAAGG
AGTCAGCCGCAGCACTCCACACCCTGCTGGGACTTCGGAGACTGGACTTGTCTGGAAACTCCCTGACCGA
AGACATGGCGGCTCTCATGCTTCAGAACCTCTCCTCGTTGGAGGTTGTGTCCTTGGCAAGGAATACCCTC
ATGAGGCTCGACGACTCTATCTTTGAGGGCCTGGAACACCTTGTAGAGCTAGATTTGCAGAGAAACTACA
TCTTTGAGATCGAGGGCGGGGCGTTTGACGGCTTGACTGAGCTGAGGCGTCTCAACCTTGCCTATAACAA
CCTCCCCTGCATTGTGGACTTCAGCCTCACCCAGTTACGGTTCCTCAACGTCAGTTATAACATCCTAGAG
TGGTTCCTGGCAGCCAGGGAGGAGGTGGCCTTCGAATTGGAGATACTGGACCTGTCTCACAACCAGCTGC
TCTTCTTCCCACTCTTGCCTCAGTGCGGCAAGCTGCACACCCTCCTGCTCCAGGACAACAACATGGGCTT
CTACAGGGAGCTTTACAACACCTCCTCCCCGCAGGAGATGGTGGCCCAGTTCCTTCTTGTGGACGGCAAT
GTGACTAACATCACAACTGTCAACCTCTGGGAGGAGTTTTCCTCCAGCGACCTGTCAGCTCTTCGCTTCC
TGGACATGAGCCAAAACCAGTTCCGGCACTTGCCGGATGGTTTCCTGAAGAAGACACCTTCCCTTTCCCA
CCTGAACCTCAACCAGAACTGCCTGAAGATGCTCCACATCCGGGAGCACGAGCCGCCGGGAGCACTCACC
GAGCTGGATCTGAGCCACAACCAGTTGGCAGAGCTGCACCTGGCTCCGGGGCTCACGGGCTCCCTCAGGA
ACCTCCGGGTGTTCAACCTGAGTTCCAACCAGCTCCTGGGGGTCCCCACTGGCCTTTTCGACAATGCCAG
CAGCATCACTACAATCGACATGAGTCACAATCAGATCTCACTTTGTCCTCAGATGGTGCCCGTAGACTGG
GAGGGGCCTCCCAGTTGTGTGGATTTCAGAAACATGGGCTCTTTGAGGAGCCTTTCTCTGGACGGCTGTG
GGCTGAAGGCATTACAAGACTGCCCGTTCCAGGGGACCTCCCTCACTCATTTAGACCTGTCTAGCAACTG
GGGGGTTCTGAATGGGAGCATCAGCCCTCTCTGGGCTGTTGCCCCGACATTACAGGTCCTGTCTCTCAGG
GACGTGGGCCTTGGTTCTGGCGCTGCAGAGATGGACTTCTCTGCGTTTGGGAATCTGCGGGCGTTGGATC
TGTCGGGAAACTCCCTGACCAGCTTCCCAAAGTTCAAGGGCAGTTTGGCCCTTCGGACTCTCGACCTCCG
CAGAAACTCTCTCACGGCCCTCCCTCAGAGGGTTGTGTCCGAGCAGCCTCTGAGGGGTCTGCAGACCATC
TACCTCAGCCAGAACCCTTATGACTGCTGTGGGGTGGAAGGATGGGGGGCCCTGCAGCAGCACTTCAAGA
CTGTTGCGGACTTGTCCATGGTCACTTGCAACCTCTCTTCCAAGATCGTCCGTGTGGTGGAGCTGCCCGA
AGGCCTGCCTCAGGGCTGTAAGTGGGAACAGGTGGACACTGGTCTCTTCTACCTCGTGCTCATCCTGCCC
AGCTGCCTCACCCTGCTGGTGGCCTGTACTGTCGTCTTCCTCACTTTTAAGAAGCCTTTGCTTCAGGTCA
TCAAGAGCCGCTGCCACTGGTCCTCCATATACTGATAAGCTAGCGGTTGAGGTCTCTAAAAGCGTCTTCC
TGTTCTCATCACATCATATCAAGGTTATATACCATCAATATTGCCACAGATGTTACTTAGCCTTTTAATA
TTTCTCTAATTTAGTGTATATGCAATGATAGTTCTCTGATTTCTGAGATTGAGTTTCTCATGTGTAATGA
TTATTTAGAGTTTCTCTTTCATCTGTTCAAATTTTTGTCTAGTTTTATTTTTTACTGATTTGTAAGACTT
CTTTTTATAATCTGCATATTACAATTCTCTTTACTGGGGTGTTGCAAATATTTTCTGTCATTCTATGGCC
TGACTTTTCTTAATGGTTTTTTAATTTTAAAAATAAGTCTTAATATTCATGCAATCTAATTAACAATCTT
TTCTTTGTGGTTAGGACTTTGAGTCATAAGAAATTTTTCTCTACACTGAAGTCATGATGGCATGCTTCTA
TATTATTTTCTAAAAGATTTAAAGTTTTGCCTTCTCCATTTAGACTTATAATTCACTGGAATTTTTTTGT
GTGTATGGTATGACATATGGGTTCCCTTTTATTTTTTACATATAAATATATTTCCCTGTTTTTCTAAAAA
AGAAAAAGATCATCATTTTCCCATTGTAAAATGCCATATTTTTTTCATAGGTCACTTACATATATCAATG
GGTCTGTTTCTGAGCTCTACTCTATTTTATCAGCCTCACTGTCTATCCCCACACATCTCATGCTTTGCTC
TAAATCTTGATATTTAGTGGAACATTCTTTCCCATTTTGTTCTACAAGAATATTTTTGTTATTGTCTTTG
GGCTTTCTATATACATTTTGAAATGAGGTTGACAAGTTAATAACAGGCCTATTGATTGGAAAGTTTGTCA
ACGAATTGTGGGTCTTTTGGGGTTTGCTGCCCCTTTTACGCAATGTGGATATCCTGCTTTAATGCCTTTA
TATGCATGTATACAAGCAAAACAGGCTTTTACTTTCTCGCCAACTTACAAGGCCTTTCTCAGTAAACAGT
ATATGACCCTTTACCCCGTTGCTCGGCAACGGCCTGGTCTGTGCCAAGTGTTTGCTGACGCAACCCCCAC
TGGTTGGGGCTTGGCCATAGGCCATCAGCGCATGCGTGGAACCTTTGTGTCTCCTCTGCCGATCCATACT
GCGGAACTCCTAGCCGCTTGTTTTGCTCGCAGCAGGTCTGGAGCAAACCTCATCGGGACCGACAATTCTG
TCGTACTCTCCCGCAAGTATACATCGTTTCCATGGCTGCTAGGCTGTGCTGCCAACTGGATCCTGCGCGG
GACGTCCTTTGTTTACGTCCCGTCGGCGCTGAATCCCGCGGACGACCCCTCCCGGGGCCGCTTGGGGCTC
TACCGCCCGCTTCTCCGTCTGCCGTACCGTCCGACCACGGGGCGCACCTCTCTTTACGCGGACTCCCCGT
CTGTGCCTTCTCATCTGCCGGACCGTGTGCACTTCGCTTCACCTCTGCACGTCGCATGGAGGCCACCGTG
AACGCCCACCGGAACCTGCCCAAGGTCTTGCATAAGAGGACTCTTGGACTTTCAGCAATGTCATCTCAGT
GGCTAATAAAGGAAATTTATTTTCATTGCAATAGTGTGTTGGAATTTTTTGTGTCTCTCACTCGGAAGGA
CATATGGGAGGGCAAATCATTTAAAACATCAGAATGAGTATTTGGTTTAGAGTTTGGCAACATATGCCCA
TATGCTGGCTGCCATGAACAAAGGTTGGCTATAAAGAGGTCATCAGTATATGAAACAGCCCCCTGCTGTC
CATTCCTTATTCCATAGAAAAGCCTTGACTTGAGGTTAGATTTTTTTTATATTTTGTTTTGTGTTATTTT
TTTCTTTAACATCCCTAAAATTTTCCTTACATGTTTTACTAGCCAGATTTTTCCTCCTCTCCTGACTACT
CCCAGTCATAGCTGTCCCTCTTCTCTTATGGAGATCTTTGCATTTTTAGACATTTAGAAGCCTATATCTT
GTTACAGAATTGGAATTACACAAAAATTCTACCATATTTTGAAAGCTTAGGTTGTTCTGAAAAAAACAAT
ATATTGTTTTCCTGGGTAAACTAAAAGTCCCCTCGAGGAAAGGCCCCTAAAGTGAAACAGTGCAAAACGT
TCAAAAACTGTCTGGCAATACAAGTTCCACTTTGACCAAAACGGCTGGCAGTAAAAGGGTTAAGAAGACT
GTCAGCCTTGAGCGGTATCAGCTCACTCAAAGGCGGTAATACGGTTATCCACAGAATCAGGGGATAACGC
AGGAAAGAACATGTGAGCAAAAGGCCAGCAAAAGGCCAGGAACCGTAAAAAGGCCGCGTTGCTGGCGTTT
TTCCATAGGCTCCGCCCCCCTGACGAGCATCACAAAAATCGACGCTCAAGTCAGAGGTGGCGAAACCCGA
CAGGACTATAAAGATACCAGGCGTTTCCCCCTGGAAGCTCCCTCGTGCGCTCTCCTGTTCCGACCCTGCC
GCTTACCGGATACCTGTCCGCCTTTCTCCCTTCGGGAAGCGTGGCGCTTTCTCATAGCTCACGCTGTAGG
TATCTCAGTTCGGTGTAGGTCGTTCGCTCCAAGCTGGGCTGTGTGCACGAACCCCCCGTTCAGCCCGACC
GCTGCGCCTTATCCGGTAACTATCGTCTTGAGTCCAACCCGGTAAGACACGACTTATCGCCACTGGCAGC
AGCCACTGGTAACAGGATTAGCAGAGCGAGGTATGTAGGCGGTGCTACAGAGTTCTTGAAGTGGTGGGCT
AACTACGGCTACACTAGAAGAACAGTATTTGGTATCTGCGCTCTGCTGAAGCCAGTTACCTTCGGAAAAA
GAGTTGGTAGCTCTTGATCCGGCAAACAAACCACCGCTGGTAGCGGTGGTTTTTTTGTTTGCAAGCAGCA
GATTACGCGCAGAAAAAAAGGATCTCAAGAAGATCCTTTGATCTTTTCTACGGGGTCTGACGCTCAGTGG
AACGACGCGCGCGTAACTCACGTTAAGGGATTTTGGTCATGAGTTAGAAAAACTCATCGAGCATCAAATG
AAACTGCAATTTATTCATATCAGGATTATCAATACCATATTTTTGAAAAAGCCGTTTCTGTAATGAAGGA
GAAAACTCACCGAGGCAGTTCCATAGGATGGCAAGATCCTGGTATCGGTCTGCGATTCCGACTCGTCCAA
CATCAATACAACCTATTAATTTCCCCTCGTCAAAAATAAGGTTATCAAGTGAGAAATCACCATGAGTGAC
GACTGAATCCGGTGAGAATGGCAAAAGTTTATGCATTTCTTTCCAGACTTGTTCAACAGGCCAGCCATTA
CGCTCGTCATCAAAATCACTCGCATCAACCAAACCGTTATTCATTCGTGATTGCGCCTGAGCGAGGCGAA
ATACGCGATCGCTGTTAAAAGGACAATTACAAACAGGAATCGAGTGCAACCGGCGCAGGAACACTGCCAG
CGCATCAACAATATTTTCACCTGAATCAGGATATTCTTCTAATACCTGGAACGCTGTTTTTCCGGGGATC
GCAGTGGTGAGTAACCATGCATCATCAGGAGTACGGATAAAATGCTTGATGGTCGGAAGTGGCATAAATT
CCGTCAGCCAGTTTAGTCTGACCATCTCATCTGTAACATCATTGGCAACGCTACCTTTGCCATGTTTCAG
AAACAACTCTGGCGCATCGGGCTTCCCATACAAGCGATAGATTGTCGCACCTGATTGCCCGACATTATCG
CGAGCCCATTTATACCCATATAAATCAGCATCCATGTTGGAATTTAATCGCGGCCTCGACGTTTCCCGTT
GGATATGGCTCATTTTTTACTTCCTCACCTTGTCGTATTATACTATGCCGATATACTATGCCGATGATTA
ATTGTCGACACTGCGGGGGCTCTGTGTGGTAAGCAGGTCTTAACCTTTTTACTGCCAATGACGCATGGGA
TACGTCGTGGCAGTAAAAGGGCTTAAATGCCAACGACGCGTCCCATACGTTGTTGGCATTTTAATTCTTC
TCTCTGCAGCGGCAGCATGTGCCGCCGCTGCAGAGAGTTTCTAGCGATGACAGCCCCTCTGGGCAACGAG
CCGGGGGGGCTGTCTTTCTTTATGTTTTAAATGCACTGACCTCCCACATTCCCTTTTTAGTAAAATATTC
AGAAATAATTTAAATACATCATTGCAATGAAAATAAATGTTTTTTATTAGGCAGAATCCAGATGCTCAAG
GCCCTTCATAATATCCCCCAGTTTAGTAGTTGGACTTAGGGAACAAAGGAACCTTTAATAGAAATTGGAC
AGCAAGAAAGCGAGTCAGGCACCGGGCTTGCGGGTCATGCACCAGGTGCGCGGTCCTTCGGGCACCTCGA
CGTCGGCGGTGACGGTGAAGCCGAGCCGCTCGTAGAAGGGGAGGTTGCGGGGCGCGGATGTCTCCAGGAA
GGCGGGCACCCCGGCGCGCTCGGCCGCCTCCACTCCGGGGAGCACGACGGCGCTGCCCAGACCCTTGCCC
TGGTGGTCGGGCGACACGCCGACGGTGGCCAGGAACCACGCGGGCTCCTTGGGCCGGTGCGGCGCCAGGA
GGCCTTCCATCTGTTGCTGCGCGGCCAGCCGGGAACCGCTCAACTCGGCCATGCGCGGGCCGATCTCGGC
GAACACCGCCCCCGCTTCGACGCTCTCCGGCGTGGTCCAGACCGCCACCGCGGCGCCGTCGTCCGCGACC
CACACCTTGCCGATGTCGAGCCCGACGCGCGTGAGGAAGAGTTCTTGCAGCTCGGTGACCCGCTCGATGT
GGCGGTCCGGATCGACGGTGTGGCGCGTGGCGGGGTAGTCGGCGAACGCGGCGGCGAGGGTGCGTACGGC
CCTGGGGACGTCGTCGCGGGTGGCGAGGCGCACCGTGGGCTTGTACTCGGTCATGGTGGCGGACGAAAGG
CCCGGAGATGAGGAAGAGGAGAACAGCGCGGCAGACGTGCGCTTTTGAAGCGTGCAGAATGCCGGGCCTC
CGGAGGACCTTCGGGCGCCCGCCCCGCCCCTGAGCCCGCCCCTGAGCCCGCCCCCGGACCCACCCCTTCC
CAGCCTCTGAGCCCAGAAAGCGAAGGAGCAAAGCTGCTATTGGCCGCTGCCCCAAAGGCCTACCCGCTTC
CATTGCTCAGCGGTGCTGTCCATCTGCACGAGACTAGTGAGTCGTGCTACTTCCATTTGTCACGTCCTGC
ACGACGCGAGCTGCGGGGCGGGGGGGAACTTCCTGACTAGGGGAGGAGTAGAAGGTGGCGCGAAGGGGCC
ACCAAAGAACGGAGCCGGTTGGCGCCTACCGGTGGATGTGGAATGTGTGCGAGGCCAGAGGCCACTTGTG
TAGCGCCAAGTGCCCAGCGGGGCTGCTAAAGCGCATGCTCCAGACTGCCTTGGGAAAAGCGCCTCCCCTA
CCCGGTAGAGAAACTTGATCTGTCGCCGCAATTCAAACTTCGTGAGGCTCCGGTGCCCGTCAGTGACCTG
CTATACTCTGGAGA
