>Addgene plasmid #180259 | pD2529-CAG-HA-mouse LRRC33 | depositor partial sequence | sequence record 350229 | sequence of insert
TACCCATACGATGTTCCAGATTACGCTCTCGAGGCTTCCCAAGGAGGCTGCAAGGTGGTCGACGGAGTCG
CTGACTGCCGGGGTCTGAACCTTGCTTCGGTACCCAGCAGCCTCCCACCCCATTCCCGGATGCTCATTCT
GGATGCTAACCCTCTCAAGGACCTGTGGAACCATTCCCTCCAGGCCTACCCACGCCTGGAGAACCTCAGC
CTGCATAGCTGTCACCTGGACCGTATCAGCCACTACGCCTTCCGAGAGCAAGGCCACTTACGCAACCTGG
TTCTGGCAGACAACCGCCTCTCGGAGAACTACAAGGAGTCAGCCGCAGCACTCCACACCCTGCTGGGACT
TCGGAGACTGGACTTGTCTGGAAACTCCCTGACCGAAGACATGGCGGCTCTCATGCTTCAGAACCTCTCC
TCGTTGGAGGTTGTGTCCTTGGCAAGGAATACCCTCATGAGGCTCGACGACTCTATCTTTGAGGGCCTGG
AACACCTTGTAGAGCTAGATTTGCAGAGAAACTACATCTTTGAGATCGAGGGCGGGGCGTTTGACGGCTT
GACTGAGCTGAGGCGTCTCAACCTTGCCTATAACAACCTCCCCTGCATTGTGGACTTCAGCCTCACCCAG
TTACGGTTCCTCAACGTCAGTTATAACATCCTAGAGTGGTTCCTGGCAGCCAGGGAGGAGGTGGCCTTCG
AATTGGAGATACTGGACCTGTCTCACAACCAGCTGCTCTTCTTCCCACTCTTGCCTCAGTGCGGCAAGCT
GCACACCCTCCTGCTCCAGGACAACAACATGGGCTTCTACAGGGAGCTTTACAACACCTCCTCCCCGCAG
GAGATGGTGGCCCAGTTCCTTCTTGTGGACGGCAATGTGACTAACATCACAACTGTCAACCTCTGGGAGG
AGTTTTCCTCCAGCGACCTGTCAGCTCTTCGCTTCCTGGACATGAGCCAAAACCAGTTCCGGCACTTGCC
GGATGGTTTCCTGAAGAAGACACCTTCCCTTTCCCACCTGAACCTCAACCAGAACTGCCTGAAGATGCTC
CACATCCGGGAGCACGAGCCGCCGGGAGCACTCACCGAGCTGGATCTGAGCCACAACCAGTTGGCAGAGC
TGCACCTGGCTCCGGGGCTCACGGGCTCCCTCAGGAACCTCCGGGTGTTCAACCTGAGTTCCAACCAGCT
CCTGGGGGTCCCCACTGGCCTTTTCGACAATGCCAGCAGCATCACTACAATCGACATGAGTCACAATCAG
ATCTCACTTTGTCCTCAGATGGTGCCCGTAGACTGGGAGGGGCCTCCCAGTTGTGTGGATTTCAGAAACA
TGGGCTCTTTGAGGAGCCTTTCTCTGGACGGCTGTGGGCTGAAGGCATTACAAGACTGCCCGTTCCAGGG
GACCTCCCTCACTCATTTAGACCTGTCTAGCAACTGGGGGGTTCTGAATGGGAGCATCAGCCCTCTCTGG
GCTGTTGCCCCGACATTACAGGTCCTGTCTCTCAGGGACGTGGGCCTTGGTTCTGGCGCTGCAGAGATGG
ACTTCTCTGCGTTTGGGAATCTGCGGGCGTTGGATCTGTCGGGAAACTCCCTGACCAGCTTCCCAAAGTT
CAAGGGCAGTTTGGCCCTTCGGACTCTCGACCTCCGCAGAAACTCTCTCACGGCCCTCCCTCAGAGGGTT
GTGTCCGAGCAGCCTCTGAGGGGTCTGCAGACCATCTACCTCAGCCAGAACCCTTATGACTGCTGTGGGG
TGGAAGGATGGGGGGCCCTGCAGCAGCACTTCAAGACTGTTGCGGACTTGTCCATGGTCACTTGCAACCT
CTCTTCCAAGATCGTCCGTGTGGTGGAGCTGCCCGAAGGCCTGCCTCAGGGCTGTAAGTGGGAACAGGTG
GACACTGGTCTCTTCTACCTCGTGCTCATCCTGCCCAGCTGCCTCACCCTGCTGGTGGCCTGTACTGTCG
TCTTCCTCACTTTTAAGAAGCCTTTGCTTCAGGTCATCAAGAGCCGCTGCCACTGGTCCTCCATATACTG
ATAA
